>Addgene plasmid #81735 | pDONR223_MEF2C_WT | addgene full sequence | sequence record 168809 | Addgene NGS Result
CTTTCCTGCGTTATCCCCTGATTCTGTGGATAACCGTATTACCGCCTTTGAGTGAGCTGATACCGCTCGC
CGCAGCCGAACGACCGAGCGCAGCGAGTCAGTGAGCGAGGAAGCGGAAGAGCGCCCAATACGCAAACCGC
CTCTCCCCGCGCGTTGGCCGATTCATTAATGCAGCTGGCACGACAGGTTTCCCGACTGGAAAGCGGGCAG
TGAGCGCAACGCAATTAATACGCGTACCGCTAGCCAGGAAGAGTTTGTAGAAACGCAAAAAGGCCATCCG
TCAGGATGGCCTTCTGCTTAGTTTGATGCCTGGCAGTTTATGGCGGGCGTCCTGCCCGCCACCCTCCGGG
CCGTTGCTTCACAACGTTCAAATCCGCTCCCGGCGGATTTGTCCTACTCAGGAGAGCGTTCACCGACAAA
CAACAGATAAAACGAAAGGCCCAGTCTTCCGACTGAGCCTTTCGTTTTATTTGATGCCTGGCAGTTCCCT
ACTCTCGCGTTAACGCTAGCATGGATGTTTTCCCAGTCACGACGTTGTAAAACGACGGCCAGTCTTAAGC
TCGGGCCCCAAATAATGATTTTATTTTGACTGATAGTGACCTGTTCGTTGCAACAAATTGATGAGCAATG
CTTTTTTATAATGCCAACTTTGTACAAAAAAGTTGGCACCATGGGGAGAAAAAAGATTCAGATTACGAGG
ATTATGGATGAACGTAACAGACAGGTGACATTTACAAAGAGGAAATTTGGGTTGATGAAGAAGGCTTATG
AGCTGAGCGTGCTGTGTGACTGTGAGATTGCGCTGATCATCTTCAACAGCACCAACAAGCTGTTCCAGTA
TGCCAGCACCGACATGGACAAAGTGCTTCTCAAGTACACGGAGTACAACGAGCCGCATGAGAGCCGGACA
AACTCAGACATCGTGGAGGCATTGAACAAGAAAGAAAACAAAGGCTGTGAAAGCCCCGATCCCGACTCCT
CTTATGCACTCACCCCACGCACTGAAGAAAAATACAAAAAAATTAATGAAGAATTTGATAATATGATCAA
GAGTCATAAAATTCCTGCTGTTCCACCTCCCAACTTCGAGATGCCAGTCTCCATCCCAGTGTCCAGCCAC
AACAGTTTGGTGTACAGCAACCCTGTCAGCTCACTGGGAAACCCCAACCTATTGCCACTGGCTCACCCTT
CTCTGCAGAGGAATAGTATGTCTCCTGGTGTAACACATCGACCTCCAAGTGCAGGTAACACAGGTGGTCT
GATGGGTGGAGACCTCACGTCTGGTGCAGGCACCAGTGCAGGGAACGGGTATGGCAATCCCCGAAACTCA
CCAGGTCTGCTGGTCTCACCTGGTAACTTGAACAAGAATATGCAAGCAAAATCTCCTCCCCCAATGAATT
TAGGAATGAATAACCGTAAACCAGATCTCCGAGTTCTTATTCCACCAGGCAGCAAGAATACGATGCCATC
AGTGAATCAAAGGATAAATAACTCCCAGTCGGCTCAGTCATTGGCTACCCCAGTGGTTTCCGTAGCAACT
CCTACTTTACCAGGACAAGGAATGGGAGGATATCCATCAGCCATTTCAACAACATATGGTACCGAGTACT
CTCTGAGTAGTGCAGACCTGTCATCTCTGTCTGGGTTTAACACCGCCAGCGCTCTTCACCTTGGTTCAGT
AACTGGCTGGCAACAGCAACACCTACATAACATGCCACCATCTGCCCTCAGTCAGTTGGGAGCTTGCACT
AGCACTCATTTATCTCAGAGTTCAAATCTCTCCCTGCCTTCTACTCAAAGCCTCAACATCAAGTCAGAAC
CTGTTTCTCCTCCTAGAGACCGTACCACCACCCCTTCGAGATACCCACAACACACGCGCCACGAGGCGGG
GAGATCTCCTGTTGACAGCTTGAGCAGCTGTAGCAGTTCGTACGACGGGAGCGACCGAGAGGATCACCGG
AACGAATTCCACTCCCCCATTGGACTCACCAGACCTTCGCCGGACGAAAGGGAAAGTCCCTCAGTCAAGC
GCATGCGACTTTCTGAAGGATGGGCAACATGATTGCCAACTTTCTTGTACAAAGTTGGCATTATAAGAAA
GCATTGCTTATCAATTTGTTGCAACGAACAGGTCACTATCAGTCAAAATAAAATCATTATTTGCCATCCA
GCTGATATCCCCTATAGTGAGTCGTATTACATGGTCATAGCTGTTTCCTGGCAGCTCTGGCCCGTGTCTC
AAAATCTCTGATGTTACATTGCACAAGATAAAAATATATCATCATGCCTCCTCTAGACCAGCCAGGACAG
AAATGCCTCGACTTCGCTGCTACCCAAGGTTGCCGGGTGACGCACACCGTGGAAACGGATGAAGGCACGA
ACCCAGTGGACATAAGCCTGTTCGGTTCGTAAGCTGTAATGCAAGTAGCGTATGCGCTCACGCAACTGGT
CCAGAACCTTGACCGAACGCAGCGGTGGTAACGGCGCAGTGGCGGTTTTCATGGCTTGTTATGACTGTTT
TTTTGGGGTACAGTCTATGCCTCGGGCATCCAAGCAGCAAGCGCGTTACGCCGTGGGTCGATGTTTGATG
TTATGGAGCAGCAACGATGTTACGCAGCAGGGCAGTCGCCCTAAAACAAAGTTAAACATTATGAGGGAAG
CGGTGATCGCCGAAGTATCGACTCAACTATCAGAGGTAGTTGGCGTCATCGAGCGCCATCTCGAACCGAC
GTTGCTGGCCGTACATTTGTACGGCTCCGCAGTGGATGGCGGCCTGAAGCCACACAGTGATATTGATTTG
CTGGTTACGGTGACCGTAAGGCTTGATGAAACAACGCGGCGAGCTTTGATCAACGACCTTTTGGAAACTT
CGGCTTCCCCTGGAGAGAGCGAGATTCTCCGCGCTGTAGAAGTCACCATTGTTGTGCACGACGACATCAT
TCCGTGGCGTTATCCAGCTAAGCGCGAACTGCAATTTGGAGAATGGCAGCGCAATGACATTCTTGCAGGT
ATCTTCGAGCCAGCCACGATCGACATTGATCTGGCTATCTTGCTGACAAAAGCAAGAGAACATAGCGTTG
CCTTGGTAGGTCCAGCGGCGGAGGAACTCTTTGATCCGGTTCCTGAACAGGATCTATTTGAGGCGCTAAA
TGAAACCTTAACGCTATGGAACTCGCCGCCCGACTGGGCTGGCGATGAGCGAAATGTAGTGCTTACGTTG
TCCCGCATTTGGTACAGCGCAGTAACCGGCAAAATCGCGCCGAAGGATGTCGCTGCCGACTGGGCAATGG
AGCGCCTGCCGGCCCAGTATCAGCCCGTCATACTTGAAGCTAGACAGGCTTATCTTGGACAAGAAGAAGA
TCGCTTGGCCTCGCGCGCAGATCAGTTGGAAGAATTTGTCCACTACGTGAAAGGCGAGATCACCAAGGTA
GTCGGCAAATAACCCTCGAGCCACCCATGACCAAAATCCCTTAACGTGAGTTACGCGTCGTTCCACTGAG
CGTCAGACCCCGTAGAAAAGATCAAAGGATCTTCTTGAGATCCTTTTTTTCTGCGCGTAATCTGCTGCTT
GCAAACAAAAAAACCACCGCTACCAGCGGTGGTTTGTTTGCCGGATCAAGAGCTACCAACTCTTTTTCCG
AAGGTAACTGGCTTCAGCAGAGCGCAGATACCAAATACTGTTCTTCTAGTGTAGCCGTAGTTAGGCCACC
ACTTCAAGAACTCTGTAGCACCGCCTACATACCTCGCTCTGCTAATCCTGTTACCAGTGGCTGCTGCCAG
TGGCGATAAGTCGTGTCTTACCGGGTTGGACTCAAGACGATAGTTACCGGATAAGGCGCAGCGGTCGGGC
TGAACGGGGGGTTCGTGCACACAGCCCAGCTTGGAGCGAACGACCTACACCGAACTGAGATACCTACAGC
GTGAGCTATGAGAAAGCGCCACGCTTCCCGAAGGGAGAAAGGCGGACAGGTATCCGGTAAGCGGCAGGGT
CGGAACAGGAGAGCGCACGAGGGAGCTTCCAGGGGGAAACGCCTGGTATCTTTATAGTCCTGTCGGGTTT
CGCCACCTCTGACTTGAGCGTCGATTTTTGTGATGCTCGTCAGGGGGGCGGAGCCTATGGAAAAACGCCA
GCAACGCGGCCTTTTTACGGTTCCTGGCCTTTTGCTGGCCTTTTGCTCACATGTT
Features (pLannotate 1.2.2; 12 found; start..end, strand, type, name):
    121..213     +  CDS            lacI (fragment): lac repressor; lacI; The lac repressor binds to the lac operator to inhibit transcription in E. coli. This inhibition can be relieved by adding lactose or isopropyl-β-D-thiogalactopyranoside (IPTG).
    268..295     -  terminator     rrnB T2 terminator: transcription terminator T2 from the E. coli rrnB gene
    427..470     +  terminator     rrnB T1 terminator: Escherichia coli rrnB; transcription terminator T1 from the E. coli rrnB gene
    517..553     -  CDS            lacZα (fragment): LacZα fragment of β-galactosidase; lacZ fragment
    570..665     +  protein_bind   attL3: mutant version of attL; recombination site for the Gateway® LR reaction LR Clonase™
    671..2059    +  CDS            MEF2C: MEF2C_HUMAN - Experimental evidence at protein level: Swiss-Prot protein existence level 1. Transcription activator which binds specifically to the MEF2 element present in the regulatory regions of many muscle-specific genes. Controls cardiac morphogenesis and myogenesis, and is also involved in vascular development. Enhances transcriptional activation mediated by SOX18. Plays an essential role in hippocampal-dependent learning and memory by suppressing the number of excitatory synapses and thus regulating basal and evoked synaptic transmission. Crucial for normal neuronal development, distrib
   2067..2162    -  protein_bind   attL3: mutant version of attL; recombination site for the Gateway® LR reaction LR Clonase™
   2181..2199    -  promoter       T7 promoter: promoter for bacteriophage T7 RNA polymerase
   2389..2412    +  promoter       Pc promoter (fragment): intI1 (promoter lies within the coding sequence); class 1 integron promoter
   2588..2644    +  CDS            GmR (fragment): gentamycin acetyltransferase; aacC1; confers resistance to gentamycin
   2651..3442    +  CDS            SmR: aminoglycoside adenylyltransferase (Murphy, 1985); aadA; confers resistance to spectinomycin and streptomycin
   3535..4123    +  rep_origin     ori: high-copy-number ColE1/pMB1/pBR322/pUC origin of replication
