[The description below was written by a language model from this plasmid's Addgene catalogue record and pLannotate feature annotations shown in this document.]
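Description:
pDONR223_MEF2C_WT is a Gateway entry clone built on the Invitrogen pDONR223 backbone and carrying the wild-type human MEF2C open reading frame (reference transcript NM_001131005.2). It belongs to the Target Accelerator Plasmid Collection, a set of ORF clones assembled for systematic functional testing of cancer-associated genes and variants, where a wild-type clone such as this one presumably serves as the reference allele. The sequenced plasmid is about 4.2 kb. It is propagated in E. coli at high copy from a ColE1/pUC-type origin and is selected with spectinomycin through the aadA (SmR) aminoglycoside adenylyltransferase gene. That gene lies downstream of fragments of a class 1 integron Pc promoter and a gentamicin resistance gene, which are remnants of the original resistance cassette.

The MEF2C coding sequence, which encodes a MEF2-element-binding transcription activator involved in muscle, cardiac, vascular and neuronal development, sits between two oppositely oriented attL recombination sites. The automated annotation labels both as attL3, which is probably a matching artefact. The sites allow LR Clonase-mediated transfer of the ORF into any compatible Gateway destination vector. The clone is in the "closed" configuration: a stop codon immediately follows the insert, so the native protein terminus is preserved and C-terminal fusion tags from a destination vector will not be read through. The record lists no promoter for the insert, so this plasmid is a shuttle and archival vector rather than an expression construct. rrnB T1 and T2 terminators upstream of the cassette insulate it from backbone transcription, and a T7 promoter lies just beyond the downstream attL site, pointing back toward the insert. Short lacI and lacZα fragments are backbone remnants with no stated function, and M13 primer sites flank the cassette for sequence verification.
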