Addgene plasmid #81735: pDONR223_MEF2C_WT
Purpose: Gateway Donor vector containing MEF2C , part of the Target Accelerator Plasmid Collection.
Depositing lab: Jesse Boehm & William Hahn & David Root. Depositing organization: Broad Institute. Publication: Systematic Functional Interrogation of Rare Cancer Variants Identifies Oncogenic Alleles. Kim E, Ilic N, Shrestha Y, Zou L, Kamburov A, Zhu C, Yang X, Lubonja R, Tran N, Nguyen C, Lawrence MS, Piccioni F, Bagul M, Doench JG, Chouinard CR, Wu X, Hogstrom L, Natoli T, Tamayo P, Horn H, Corsello SM, Lage K, Root DE, Subramanian A, Golub TR, Getz G, Boehm JS, Hahn WC. Cancer Discov. 2016 Jul;6(7):714-26. doi: 10.1158/2159-8290.CD-16-0160. Epub 2016 May 4. PubMed 27147599.
Backbone
  Vector backbone: pDONR223
  Backbone manufacturer: Invitrogen
  Backbone size w/o insert (bp): 2790
  Vector type: Gateway Entry vector
Growth in bacteria
  Bacterial resistance: Spectinomycin, 50 μg/mL
  Growth temperature: 37°C
  Growth strain: DH5alpha
  Copy number: High Copy
Gene/Insert
  Gene/Insert name: MEF2C (alt name: NM_001131005.2)
  Species: H. sapiens (human)
  Mutation: WT
  Entrez Gene: MEF2C (a.k.a. C5DELq14.3, DEL5q14.3, NEDHSIL)
  Promoter: None
  Cloning method: Gateway Cloning
  Sequencing primers: 5′ M13pUC-fwd; 3′ M13-Rev
Terms and licenses: Academic/Nonprofit Terms; Industry Terms: Not Available to Industry
Depositor comments: Closed state: stop codon immediately follows insert
How to cite: pDONR223_MEF2C_WT was a gift from Jesse Boehm & William Hahn & David Root (Addgene plasmid # 81735 ; http://n2t.net/addgene:81735 ; RRID:Addgene_81735)
