>Addgene plasmid #81735 | pDONR223_MEF2C_WT | depositor partial sequence | sequence record 155054 | Insert sequence
ATGGGGAGAAAAAAGATTCAGATTACGAGGATTATGGATGAACGTAACAGACAGGTGACATTTACAAAGA
GGAAATTTGGGTTGATGAAGAAGGCTTATGAGCTGAGCGTGCTGTGTGACTGTGAGATTGCGCTGATCAT
CTTCAACAGCACCAACAAGCTGTTCCAGTATGCCAGCACCGACATGGACAAAGTGCTTCTCAAGTACACG
GAGTACAACGAGCCGCATGAGAGCCGGACAAACTCAGACATCGTGGAGGCATTGAACAAGAAAGAAAACA
AAGGCTGTGAAAGCCCCGATCCCGACTCCTCTTATGCACTCACCCCACGCACTGAAGAAAAATACAAAAA
AATTAATGAAGAATTTGATAATATGATCAAGAGTCATAAAATTCCTGCTGTTCCACCTCCCAACTTCGAG
ATGCCAGTCTCCATCCCAGTGTCCAGCCACAACAGTTTGGTGTACAGCAACCCTGTCAGCTCACTGGGAA
ACCCCAACCTATTGCCACTGGCTCACCCTTCTCTGCAGAGGAATAGTATGTCTCCTGGTGTAACACATCG
ACCTCCAAGTGCAGGTAACACAGGTGGTCTGATGGGTGGAGACCTCACGTCTGGTGCAGGCACCAGTGCA
GGGAACGGGTATGGCAATCCCCGAAACTCACCAGGTCTGCTGGTCTCACCTGGTAACTTGAACAAGAATA
TGCAAGCAAAATCTCCTCCCCCAATGAATTTAGGAATGAATAACCGTAAACCAGATCTCCGAGTTCTTAT
TCCACCAGGCAGCAAGAATACGATGCCATCAGTGAATCAAAGGATAAATAACTCCCAGTCGGCTCAGTCA
TTGGCTACCCCAGTGGTTTCCGTAGCAACTCCTACTTTACCAGGACAAGGAATGGGAGGATATCCATCAG
CCATTTCAACAACATATGGTACCGAGTACTCTCTGAGTAGTGCAGACCTGTCATCTCTGTCTGGGTTTAA
CACCGCCAGCGCTCTTCACCTTGGTTCAGTAACTGGCTGGCAACAGCAACACCTACATAACATGCCACCA
TCTGCCCTCAGTCAGTTGGGAGCTTGCACTAGCACTCATTTATCTCAGAGTTCAAATCTCTCCCTGCCTT
CTACTCAAAGCCTCAACATCAAGTCAGAACCTGTTTCTCCTCCTAGAGACCGTACCACCACCCCTTCGAG
ATACCCACAACACACGCGCCACGAGGCGGGGAGATCTCCTGTTGACAGCTTGAGCAGCTGTAGCAGTTCG
TACGACGGGAGCGACCGAGAGGATCACCGGAACGAATTCCACTCCCCCATTGGACTCACCAGACCTTCGC
CGGACGAAAGGGAAAGTCCCTCAGTCAAGCGCATGCGACTTTCTGAAGGATGGGCAACA
