>Addgene plasmid #81735 | pDONR223_MEF2C_WT | addgene partial sequence | sequence record 160309 | M13-F20 5'-TGTAAAACGACGGCCAGT-3'
TTTTATTTTGACTGATAGTGACCTGTTCGTTGCAACAAATTGATGAGCAATGCTTTTTTATAATGCCAAC
TTTGTACAAAAAAGTTGGCACCATGGGGAGAAAAAAGATTCAGATTACGAGGATTATGGATGAACGTAAC
AGACAGGTGACATTTACAAAGAGGAAATTTGGGTTGATGAAGAAGGCTTATGAGCTGAGCGTGCTGTGTG
ACTGTGAGATTGCGCTGATCATCTTCAACAGCACCAACAAGCTGTTCCAGTATGCCAGCACCGACATGGA
CAAAGTGCTTCTCAAGTACACGGAGTACAACGAGCCGCATGAGAGCCGGACAAACTCAGACATCGTGGAG
GCATTGAACAAGAAAGAAAACAAAGGCTGTGAAAGCCCCGATCCCGACTCCTCTTATGCACTCACCCCAC
GCACTGAAGAAAAATACAAAAAAATTAATGAAGAATTTGATAATATGATCAAGAGTCATAAAATTCCTGC
TGTTCCACCTCCCAACTTCGAGATGCCAGTCTCCATCCCAGTGTCCAGCCACAACAGTTTGGTGTACAGC
AACCCTGTCAGCTCACTGGGAAACCCCAACCTATTGCCACTGGCTCACCCTTCTCTGCAGAGGAATAGTA
TGTCTCCTGGTGTAACACATCGACCTCCAAGTGCAGGTAACACAGGTGGTCTGATGGGTGGAGACCTCAC
GTCTGGTGCAGGCACCAGTGCAGGGAACGGGTATGGCAATCCCCGAAACTCACCAGGTCTGCTGGTCTCA
CCTGGTAACTTGAACAAGAATATGCAAGCAAAATCTCCTCCCCCAATGAATTTAGGAATGAATAACCGTA
AACCAGATCTCCGAGTTCTTATTCCACCAGGCAGCAAGAATACGATGCCATCAGTGAATCAAAGGATAAA
TAACTCCCAGTCGGCTCAGTCATTGGCTACCCCAGTGGTTTCCGTAGCAACTCCTACTTTACCAGGACAA
GGAATGGGAGGATATCCATCAGCCATTTCAACAACATATGGTACCGAGTACTCTCTGAGTAGTG
